>Addgene plasmid #176938 | IFNAR2_pcDNA6.2/EmGFP-Bsd | addgene full sequence | sequence record 349703 | Addgene NGS Result
GACATTGATTATTGACTAGTTATTAATAGTAATCAATTACGGGGTCATTAGTTCATAGCCCATATATGGA
GTTCCGCGTTACATAACTTACGGTAAATGGCCCGCCTGGCTGACCGCCCAACGACCCCCGCCCATTGACG
TCAATAATGACGTATGTTCCCATAGTAACGCCAATAGGGACTTTCCATTGACGTCAATGGGTGGAGTATT
TACGGTAAACTGCCCACTTGGCAGTACATCAAGTGTATCATATGCCAAGTACGCCCCCTATTGACGTCAA
TGACGGTAAATGGCCCGCCTGGCATTATGCCCAGTACATGACCTTATGGGACTTTCCTACTTGGCAGTAC
ATCTACGTATTAGTCATCGCTATTACCATGGTGATGCGGTTTTGGCAGTACATCAATGGGCGTGGATAGC
GGTTTGACTCACGGGGATTTCCAAGTCTCCACCCCATTGACGTCAATGGGAGTTTGTTTTGGCACCAAAA
TCAACGGGACTTTCCAAAATGTCGTAACAACTCCGCCCCATTGACGCAAATGGGCGGTAGGCGTGTACGG
TGGGAGGTCTATATAAGCAGAGCTCTCTGGCTAACTAGAGAACCCACTGCTTACTGGCTTATCGAAATTA
ATACGACTCACTATAGGGAGACCCAAGCTGGCTAGTTAAGCTATCAACAAGTTTGTACAAAAAAGCAGGC
ACCATGCTTTTGAGCCAGAATGCCTTCATCGTCAGATCACTTAATTTGGTTCTCATGGTGTATATCAGCC
TCGTGTTTGGTATTTCATATGATTCGCCTGATTACACAGATGAATCTTGCACTTTCAAGATATCATTGCG
AAATTTCCGGTCCATCTTATCATGGGAATTAAAAAACCACTCCATTGTACCAACTCACTATACATTGCTG
TATACAATCATGAGTAAACCAGAAGATTTGAAGGTGGTTAAGAACTGTGCAAATACCACAAGATCATTTT
GTGACCTCACAGATGAGTGGAGAAGCACACACGAGGCCTATGTCACCGTCCTAGAAGGATTCAGCGGGAA
CACAACGTTGTTCAGTTGCTCACACAATTTCTGGCTGGCCATAGACATGTCTTTTGAACCACCAGAGTTT
GAGATTGTTGGTTTTACCAACCACATTAATGTGATGGTGAAATTTCCATCTATTGTTGAGGAAGAATTAC
AGTTTGATTTATCTCTCGTCATTGAAGAACAGTCAGAGGGAATTGTTAAGAAGCATAAACCCGAAATAAA
AGGAAACATGAGTGGAAATTTCACCTATATCATTGACAAGTTAATTCCAAACACGAACTACTGTGTATCT
GTTTATTTAGAGCACAGTGATGAGCAAGCAGTAATAAAGTCTCCCTTAAAATGCACCCTCCTTCCACCTG
GCCAGGAATCAGAATCAGCAGAATCTGCCAAAATAGGAGGAATAATTACTGTGTTTTTGATAGCATTGGT
CTTGACAAGCACCATAGTGACACTGAAATGGATTGGTTATATATGCTTAAGAAATAGCCTCCCCAAAGTC
TTGAGGCAAGGTCTCACTAAGGGCTGGAATGCAGTGGCTATTCACAGGTGCAGTCATAATGCACTACAGT
CTGAAACTCCTGAGCTCAAACAGTCGTCCTGCCTAAGCTTCCCCAGTAGCTGGGATTACAAGCGTGCATC
CCTGTGCCCCAGTGATTAGAACCCAGCTTTCTTGTACAAAGTGGTTGATCTAGAGGGCCCGCGGTTCGAA
GGTAAGCCTATCCCTAACCCTCTCCTCGGTCTCGATTCTACGCGTACCGGTTAGTAATGAGTTTAAACGG
GGGAGGCTAACTGAAACACGGAAGGAGACAATACCGGAAGGAACCCGCGCTATGACGGCAATAAAAAGAC
AGAATAAAACGCACGGGTGTTGGGTCGTTTGTTCATAAACGCGGGGTTCGGTCCCAGGGCTGGCACTCTG
TCGATACCCCACCGAGACCCCATTGGGGCCAATACGCCCGCGTTTCTTCCTTTTCCCCACCCCACCCCCC
AAGTTCGGGTGAAGGCCCAGGGCTCGCAGCCAACGTCGGGGCGGCAGGCCCTGCCATAGCAGATCTGCGC
AGCTGGGGCTCTAGGGGGTATCCCC
[124 nt withheld, positions 2126-2249]
C
[91 nt withheld, positions 2251-2341]
A
[49 nt withheld, positions 2343-2391]
CCTTTGACGTTGGAGTCCACGTTCTTT
[37 nt withheld, positions 2419-2455]
ACCCTATCTCGGTCTATTCTTTTGATTTATAAGGGATTTTGCCGATTTCGGCCTATTGGTTAAAAAATGA
GCTGATTTAACAAAAATTTAACGCGAATTATCCTCGAGCTACCGGGTAGGGGAGGCGCTTTTCCCAAGGC
AGTCTGGAGCATGCGCTTTAGCAGCCCCGCTGGGCACTTGGCGCTACACAAGTGGCCTCTGGCCTCGCAC
ACATTCCACATCCACCGGTAGGCGCCAACCGGCTCCGTTCTTTGGTGGCCCCTTCGCGCCACCTTCTACT
CCTCCCCTAGTCAGGAAGTTCCCCCCCGCCCCGCAGCTCGCGTCGTGCAGGACGTGACAAATGGAAGTAG
CACGTCTCACTAGTCTCGTGCAGATGGACAGCACCGCTGAGCAATGGAAGCGGGTAGGCCTTTGGGGCAG
CGGCCAATAGCAGCTTTGCTCCTTCGCTTTCTGGGCTCAGAGGCTGGGAAGGGGTGGGTCCGGGGGCGGG
CTCAGGGGCGGGCTCAGGGGCGGGGCGGGCGCCCGAAGGTCCTCCGGAGGCCCGGCATTCTGCACGCTTC
AAAAGCGCACGTCTGCCGCGCTGTTCTCCTCTTCCTCATCTCCGGGCCTTTCGACTCTAGACACGTGTTG
ACAATTAATCATCGGCATAGTATATCGGCATAGTATAATACGACAAGGTGAGGAACTAAACCATGGTGAG
CAAGGGCGAGGAGCTGTTCACCGGGGTGGTGCCCATCCTGGTCGAGCTGGACGGCGACGTAAACGGCCAC
AAGTTCAGCGTGTCCGGCGAGGGCGAGGGCGATGCCACCTACGGCAAGCTGACCCTGAAGTTCATCTGCA
CCACCGGCAAGCTGCCCGTGCCCTGGCCCACCCTCGTGACCACCTTCACCTACGGCGTGCAGTGCTTCGC
CCGCTACCCCGACCACATGAAGCAGCACGACTTCTTCAAGTCCGCCATGCCCGAAGGCTACGTCCAGGAG
CGCACCATCTTCTTCAAGGACGACGGCAACTACAAGACCCGCGCCGAGGTGAAGTTCGAGGGCGACACCC
TGGTGAACCGCATCGAGCTGAAGGGCATCGACTTCAAGGAGGACGGCAACATCCTGGGGCACAAGCTGGA
GTACAACTACAACAGCCACAAGGTCTATATCACCGCCGACAAGCAGAAGAACGGCATCAAGGTGAACTTC
AAGACCCGCCACAACATCGAGGACGGCAGCGTGCAGCTCGCCGACCACTACCAGCAGAACACCCCCATCG
GCGACGGCCCCGTGCTGCTGCCCGACAACCACTACCTGAGCACCCAGTCCGCCCTGAGCAAAGACCCCAA
CGAGAAGCGCGATCACATGGTCCTGCTGGAGTTCGTGACCGCCGCCGGGATCACTCTCGGCATGGACGAG
CTGTACAAGGCCAAGCCTTTGTCTCAAGAAGAATCCACCCTCATTGAAAGAGCAACGGCTACAATCAACA
GCATCCCCATCTCTGAAGACTACAGCGTCGCCAGCGCAGCTCTCTCTAGCGACGGCCGCATCTTCACTGG
TGTCAATGTATATCATTTTACTGGGGGACCTTGTGCAGAACTCGTGGTGCTGGGCACTGCTGCTGCTGCG
GCAGCTGGCAACCTGACTTGTATCGTCGCGATCGGAAATGAGAACAGGGGCATCTTGAGCCCCTGCGGAC
GGTGCCGACAGGTGCTTCTCGATCTGCATCCTGGGATCAAAGCCATAGTGAAGGACAGTGATGGACAGCC
GACGGCAGTTGGGATTCGTGAATTGCTGCCCTCTGGTTATGTGTGGGAGGGCTAAGCACTTCGTGGCCGA
GGAGCAGGACTGACACGTGCTACGAGATTTCGATTCCACCGCCGCCTTCTATGAAAGGTTGGGCTTCGGA
ATCGTTTTCCGGGACGCCGGCTGGATGATCCTCCAGCGCGGGGATCTCATGCTGGAGTTCTTCGCCCACC
CCAACTTGTTTATTGCAGCTTATAATGGTTACAAATAAAGCAATAGCATCACAAATTTCACAAATAAAGC
ATTTTTTTCACTGCATTCTAGTTGTGGTTTGTCCAAACTCATCAATGTATCTTATCATGTCTGTATACCG
TCGACCTCTAGCTAGAGCTTGGCGTAATCATGGTCATAGCTGTTTCCTGTGTGAAATTGTTATCCGCTCA
CAATTCCACACAACATACGAGCCGGAAGCATAAAGTGTAAAGCCTGGGGTGCCTAATGAGTGAGCTAACT
CACATTAATTGCGTTGCGCTCACTGCCCGCTTTCCAGTCGGGAAACCTGTCGTGCCAGCTGCATTAATGA
ATCGGCCAACGCGCGGGGAGAGGCGGTTTGCGTATTGGGCGCTCTTCCGCTTCCTCGCTCACTGACTCGC
TGCGCTCGGTCGTTCGGCTGCGGCGAGCGGTATCAGCTCACTCAAAGGCGGTAATACGGTTATCCACAGA
ATCAGGGGATAACGCAGGAAAGAACATGTGAGCAAAAGGCCAGCAAAAGGCCAGGAACCGTAAAAAGGCC
GCGTTGCTGGCGTTTTTCCATAGGCTCCGCCCCCCTGACGAGCATCACAAAAATCGACGCTCAAGTCAGA
GGTGGCGAAACCCGACAGGACTATAAAGATACCAGGCGTTTCCCCCTGGAAGCTCCCTCGTGCGCTCTCC
TGTTCCGACCCTGCCGCTTACCGGATACCTGTCCGCCTTTCTCCCTTCGGGAAGCGTGGCGCTTTCTCAT
AGCTCACGCTGTAGGTATCTCAGTTCGGTGTAGGTCGTTCGCTCCAAGCTGGGCTGTGTGCACGAACCCC
CCGTTCAGCCCGACCGCTGCGCCTTATCCGGTAACTATCGTCTTGAGTCCAACCCGGTAAGACACGACTT
ATCGCCACTGGCAGCAGCCACTGGTAACAGGATTAGCAGAGCGAGGTATGTAGGCGGTGCTACAGAGTTC
TTGAAGTGGTGGCCTAACTACGGCTACACTAGAAGAACAGTATTTGGTATCTGCGCTCTGCTGAAGCCAG
TTACCTTCGGAAAAAGAGTTGGTAGCTCTTGATCCGGCAAACAAACCACCGCTGGTAGCGGTGGTTTTTT
TGTTTGCAAGCAGCAGATTACGCGCAGAAAAAAAGGATCTCAAGAAGATCCTTTGATCTTTTCTACGGGG
TCTGACGCTCAGTGGAACGAAAACTCACGTTAAGGGATTTTGGTCATGAGATTATCAAAAAGGATCTTCA
CCTAGATCCTTTTAAATTAAAAATGAAGTTTTAAATCAATCTAAAGTATATATGAGTAAACTTGGTCTGA
CAGTTACCAATGCTTAATCAGTGAGGCACCTATCTCAGCGATCTGTCTATTTCGTTCATCCATAGTTGCC
TGACTCCCCGTCGTGTAGATAACTACGATACGGGAGGGCTTACCATCTGGCCCCAGTGCTGCAATGATAC
CGCGAGACCCACGCTCACCGGCTCCAGATTTATCAGCAATAAACCAGCCAGCCGGAAGGGCCGAGCGCAG
AAGTGGTCCTGCAACTTTATCCGCCTCCATCCAGTCTATTAATTGTTGCCGGGAAGCTAGAGTAAGTAGT
TCGCCAGTTAATAGTTTGCGCAACGTTGTTGCCATTGCTACAGGCATCGTGGTGTCACGCTCGTCGTTTG
GTATGGCTTCATTCAGCTTCGGTTCCCAACGATCAAGGCGAGTTACATGATCCCCCATGTTGTGCAAAAA
AGCGGTTAGCTCCTTCGGTCCTCCGATCGTTGTCAGAAGTAAGTTGGCCGCAGTGTTATCACTCATGGTT
ATGGCAGCACTGCATAATTCTCTTACTGTCATGCCATCCGTAAGATGCTTTTCTGTGACTGGTGAGTACT
CAACCAAGTCATTCTGAGAATAGTGTATGCGGCGACCGAGTTGCTCTTGCCCGGCGTCAATACGGGATAA
TACCGCGCCACATAGCAGAACTTTAAAAGTGCTCATCATTGGAAAACGTTCTTCGGGGCGAAAACTCTCA
AGGATCTTACCGCTGTTGAGATCCAGTTCGATGTAACCCACTCGTGCACCCAACTGATCTTCAGCATCTT
TTACTTTCACCAGCGTTTCTGGGTGAGCAAAAACAGGAAGGCAAAATGCCGCAAAAAAGGGAATAAGGGC
GACACGGAAATGTTGAATACTCATACTCTTCCTTTTTCAATATTATTGAAGCATTTATCAGGGTTATTGT
CTCATGAGCGGATACATATTTGAATGTATTTAGAAAAATAAACAAATAGGGGTTCCGCGCACATTTCCCC
GAAAAGTGCCACCTGACGTCGACGGATCGGGAGATCTCCCGATCCCCTATGGTGCACTCTCAGTACAATC
TGCTCTGATGCCGCATAGTTAAGCCAGTATCTGCTCCCTGCTTGTGTGTTGGAGGTCGCTGAGTAGTGCG
CGAGCAAAATTTAAGCTACAACAAGGCAAGGCTTGACCGACAATTGCATGAAGAATCTGCTTAGGGTTAG
GCGTTTTGCGCTGCTTCGCGATGTACGGGCCAGATATACGCGTT
Features (pLannotate 1.2.2; 26 found; start..end, strand, type, name):
      1..380     +  enhancer       CMV enhancer: human cytomegalovirus immediate early enhancer
    381..584     +  promoter       CMV promoter: human cytomegalovirus (CMV) immediate early promoter
    580..613     +  LTR            5' LTR (truncated) (fragment): truncated 5' long terminal repeat (LTR) from HIV-1
    629..647     +  promoter       T7 promoter: promoter for bacteriophage T7 RNA polymerase
    678..698     +  protein_bind   attB1: mutant version of attB; core recombination site for the Gateway® BP reaction BP Clonase™
    704..1543    +  CDS            IFNAR2 (fragment): INAR2_HUMAN - Also known as IFNABR, IFNARB. Experimental evidence at protein level: Swiss-Prot protein existence level 1. [Isoform 3]: Potent inhibitor of type I IFN receptor activity. From Homo sapiens (Human).
   1701..1725    -  protein_bind   attB2: mutant version of attB; recombination site for the Gateway® BP reaction BP Clonase™
   1751..1792    +  CDS            V5 tag: epitope tag from simian virus 5
   1876..1924    +  polyA_signal   HSV TK poly(A) signal: herpes simplex virus thymidine kinase polyadenylation signal (Cole and Stacy, 1985)
   2015..2031    -  polyA_signal   bGH poly(A) signal (fragment): bovine growth hormone polyadenylation signal
   2126..2554    +  rep_origin     f1 ori (sequence partly withheld): f1 bacteriophage origin of replication; arrow indicates direction of (+) strand synthesis
   2569..3068    +  promoter       PGK promoter: mouse phosphoglycerate kinase 1 promoter
   3082..3129    +  promoter       EM7 promoter: synthetic bacterial promoter&nbsp
   3148..3864    +  CDS            Emerald: Emerald is a basic (constitutively fluorescent) green fluorescent protein published in 1998, derived from Aequorea victoria. It is reported to be a very rapidly-maturing weak dimer.
   3864..4260    +  CDS            BSD (fragment): blasticidin S deaminase; Aspergillus terreus BSD; confers resistance to blasticidin
   4261..4288    +  CDS            BleoR (fragment): antibiotic-binding protein; Sh ble from Streptoalloteichus hindustanus; confers resistance to bleomycin, phleomycin, and Zeocin™
   4298..4423    +  CDS            ble (fragment): BLE_KLEPN - Experimental evidence at protein level: Swiss-Prot protein existence level 1. Binding protein with a strong affinity to the bleomycin family of antibiotics. Binds to CL990; an antimitotic-antibiotic compound. From Klebsiella pneumoniae.
   4418..4539    +  polyA_signal   SV40 poly(A) signal: SV40 polyadenylation signal
   4612..4628    -  protein_bind   lac operator: The lac repressor binds to the lac operator to inhibit transcription in E. coli. This inhibition can be relieved by adding lactose or isopropyl-β-D-thiogalactopyranoside (IPTG). lac repressor encoded by lacI
   4636..4666    -  promoter       lac promoter: promoter for the E. coli lac operon
   4681..4702    -  protein_bind   CAP binding site: CAP binding activates transcription in the presence of cAMP. E. coli catabolite activator protein
   4715..4807    -  CDS            lacI (fragment): lac repressor; lacI; The lac repressor binds to the lac operator to inhibit transcription in E. coli. This inhibition can be relieved by adding lactose or isopropyl-β-D-thiogalactopyranoside (IPTG).
   4990..5578    -  rep_origin     ori: high-copy-number ColE1/pMB1/pBR322/pUC origin of replication
   5749..6609    -  CDS            AmpR: β-lactamase; bla; confers resistance to ampicillin, carbenicillin, and related antibiotics
   6610..6714    -  promoter       AmpR promoter: bla
   6773..6825    -  misc_feature   bom (fragment): basis of mobility region from pBR322
