[The description below was written by a language model from this plasmid's Addgene catalogue record and pLannotate feature annotations shown in this document.]
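Description:
IFNAR2_pcDNA6.2/EmGFP-Bsd is a mammalian expression plasmid of about 7 kb, made by Gateway recombination of a human IFNAR2 open reading frame into the Invitrogen pcDNA6.2/EmGFP-Bsd/V5-DEST destination vector. It is maintained in E. coli as a high-copy plasmid through a ColE1/pUC-type origin and selected with ampicillin via the β-lactamase gene. An f1 origin is also present, along with short leftover lac-region and bleomycin-resistance fragments that appear to be backbone remnants rather than functional parts.

The IFNAR2 insert, which the depositor lists as a 996 bp cDNA, sits between attB1 and attB2 sites downstream of the CMV immediate-early enhancer and promoter. A T7 promoter lies just upstream and serves as a sequencing primer site. The automated annotation matches only part of the insert to IFNAR2 and cites a note about isoform 3, so this cDNA may encode a shorter isoform, though the record does not say so directly. A V5 epitope tag follows attB2 and precedes the HSV TK polyadenylation signal, but the record does not state whether the insert is read through in frame to give a V5-tagged protein.

A second, independent cassette uses the mouse PGK promoter, with a bacterial EM7 promoter in tandem, to express Emerald GFP fused to blasticidin S deaminase, ending in an SV40 poly(A) signal. This fusion allows transfected cells to be identified by green fluorescence and selected with blasticidin, without attaching anything to the receptor itself. The plasmid comes from a set used in an overexpression screen of chromosome 21 genes for modulators of Sonic hedgehog signaling relevant to Down syndrome.
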