Addgene plasmid #176938: IFNAR2_pcDNA6.2/EmGFP-Bsd
Purpose: Mammalian expression vector encoding IFNAR2 and EmGFP-Bsd
Depositing lab: Roger Reeves. Depositing organization: Johns Hopkins University and School of Medicine. Publication: Overexpression screen of chromosome 21 genes reveals modulators of Sonic hedgehog signaling relevant to Down syndrome. Moyer AJ, Fernandez FX, Li Y, Klinedinst DK, Florea LD, Kazuki Y, Oshimura M, Reeves RH. Dis Model Mech. 2023 Apr 1;16(4):dmm049712. doi: 10.1242/dmm.049712. Epub 2023 Apr 13. PubMed 36995257.
Backbone
  Vector backbone: pcDNA6.2/EmGFP-Bsd/V5-DEST
  Backbone manufacturer: Invitrogen (V36620)
  Backbone size w/o insert (bp): 5983
  Vector type: Mammalian Expression
  Selectable markers: EmGFP fused to Blasticidin (bsd)-resistance marker
Growth in bacteria
  Bacterial resistance: Ampicillin, 100 μg/mL
  Growth temperature: 37°C
  Growth strain: DH5alpha
  Copy number: High Copy
Gene/Insert
  Gene/Insert name: IFNAR2 (alt names: IFN-R; IMD45)
  Species: H. sapiens (human)
  Insert size (bp): 996
  Entrez Gene: IFNAR2 (a.k.a. IFN-R, IFN-alpha-REC, IFNABR, IFNARB, IMD45)
  Promoter: CMV
  Cloning method: Gateway Cloning
  Sequencing primers: 5′ T7; 3′ V5 reverse
Resource information
  A portion of this plasmid was derived from a plasmid made by: Derived from Addgene #53914
Terms and licenses: Academic/Nonprofit Terms; Industry Terms: Not Available to Industry
Depositor comments: IFNAR2 (BC002793) expressed under the control of CMV promoter and EmGFP-Bsd under the control of PGK
How to cite: IFNAR2_pcDNA6.2/EmGFP-Bsd was a gift from Roger Reeves (Addgene plasmid # 176938 ; http://n2t.net/addgene:176938 ; RRID:Addgene_176938)
